Addgene plasmid #114977: NIK1 A11_pECIA2
Purpose: Bait vector NIK1 A11_pECIA2 should be used with prey vector NIK1 A11_pECIA14.
Depositing lab: Youssef Belkhadir. Depositing organization: Gregor Mendel Institute of Molecular Plant Biology. Publication: An extracellular network of Arabidopsis leucine-rich repeat receptor kinases. Smakowska-Luzan E, Mott GA, Parys K, Stegmann M, Howton TC, Layeghifard M, Neuhold J, Lehner A, Kong J, Grunwald K, Weinberger N, Satbhai SB, Mayer D, Busch W, Madalinski M, Stolt-Bergner P, Provart NJ, Mukhtar MS, Zipfel C, Desveaux D, Guttman DS, Belkhadir Y. Nature. 2018 Jan 18;553(7688):342-346. doi: 10.1038/nature25184. Epub 2018 Jan 10. PubMed 29320478.
Backbone
  Vector backbone: pECIA2
  Backbone manufacturer: Chris Garcia (Addgene plasmid # 47032)
  Vector type: Insect Expression
Growth in bacteria
  Bacterial resistance: Ampicillin, 100 μg/mL
  Growth temperature: 37°C
  Growth strain: DH5alpha
  Copy number: High Copy
Gene/Insert
  Gene/Insert name: AT5G16000
  Species: A. thaliana (mustard weed)
  Entrez Gene: NIK1 (a.k.a. AT5G16000, AtNIK1, F1N13.140, F1N13_140, NSP-interacting kinase 1)
  Promoter: Metallothionein (Copper-Inducible)
  Tag / fusion protein: Fc, V5 and hexahistidine tags (C terminal on backbone)
  Cloning method: Ligation Independent Cloning
Terms and licenses: Academic/Nonprofit Terms; Industry Terms: Not Available to Industry
Depositor comments: Plasmid for secreted expression in Drosophila cell culture by induction via CuSO4. Insert is an extracellular domain of indicated LRR-RK, C-terminally tagged with Fc, V5 and hexahistidine tags. Insert Protein Sequence: KGVNFEVQALMDIKASLHDPHGVLDNWDRDAVDPCSWTMVTCSSENFVIGLGTPSQNLSGTLSPSITNLTNLRIVLLQNNNIKGKIPAEIGRLTRLETLDLSDNFFHGEIPFSVGYLQSLQYLRLNNNSLSGVFPLSLSNMTQLAFLDLSYNNLSGPVPRFAAKTFSIVGNPLICPTGTEPDCNGTTLIPMSMNLNQTGVPLYAGG
How to cite: NIK1 A11_pECIA2 was a gift from Youssef Belkhadir (Addgene plasmid # 114977 ; http://n2t.net/addgene:114977 ; RRID:Addgene_114977)
