[The description below was written by a language model from this plasmid's Addgene catalogue record and pLannotate feature annotations shown in this document.]
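Description:
NIK1 A11_pECIA2 is an insect-cell expression plasmid built on the pECIA2 backbone, designed to produce a secreted "bait" protein in Drosophila cell culture. It is maintained in E. coli as a high-copy plasmid through a ColE1/pUC-type origin and selected with ampicillin via the β-lactamase gene. The 4,886-nt sequence also carries pUC- and pBR322-derived remnants (lac promoter/operator, and fragments of lacZα, lacI, rop and bom) that have no apparent role in the expression cassette.

The payload is the extracellular domain of the Arabidopsis thaliana leucine-rich repeat receptor kinase NIK1 (NSP-interacting kinase 1, AT5G16000), inserted by ligation-independent cloning. Transcription is driven by the Drosophila metallothionein promoter, so expression is switched on by adding copper sulfate. A Drosophila BiP signal sequence at the N-terminus directs the fusion into the secretory pathway. Downstream of the NIK1 ectodomain, the backbone supplies a human IgG1 Fc region, a V5 epitope and a hexahistidine tag. The His tag is listed in the catalogue entry but was not annotated in the feature table. An SV40 polyadenylation signal follows the cassette. The Fc portion would be expected to dimerise the bait and allow its capture, while the V5 and His tags can serve for detection or purification.

According to the record, this bait vector is meant to be used with the matching prey vector, NIK1 A11_pECIA14. The associated work mapped extracellular interactions among Arabidopsis LRR receptor kinase ectodomains.
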