Features (pLannotate 1.2.2; 18 found; start..end, strand, type, name):
     23..449     +  promoter       MT promoter: Drosophila metallothionein promoter
    467..520     +  sig_peptide    BiP signal sequence: Drosophila BiP signal sequence
    473..1138    +  CDS            NIK1 (fragment): NIK1_ARATH - Experimental evidence at protein level: Swiss-Prot protein existence level 1. Involved in defense response to geminivirus and begomovirus infection via regulation of the nuclear trafficking of RPL10A. Phosphorylates RPL10A in vitro (PubMed:15489295, PubMed:18789471, PubMed:19112492, PubMed:19492062, PubMed:25707794). Activation of NIK1 downregulates cytosolic translation (PubMed:25707794). From Arabidopsis thaliana (Mouse-ear cress).
   1169..1849    +  CDS            IGHG1 (fragment): IGHG1_HUMAN - Experimental evidence at protein level: Swiss-Prot protein existence level 1. Constant region of immunoglobulin heavy chains. Immunoglobulins, also known as antibodies, are membrane-bound or secreted glycoproteins produced by B lymphocytes. In the recognition phase of humoral immunity, the membrane-bound immunoglobulins serve as receptors which, upon binding of a specific antigen, trigger the clonal expansion and differentiation of B lymphocytes into immunoglobulins- secreting plasma cells. Secreted immunoglobulins mediate the effector phase of humoral immunity, which results in
   1868..1909    +  CDS            V5 tag: epitope tag from simian virus 5
   2009..2143    -  polyA_signal   SV40 poly(A) signal: SV40 polyadenylation signal
   2166..2250    -  CDS            large T antigen (fragment): large T antigen from SV40 (simian virus 40)
   2250..2274    +  misc_feature   MCS (fragment): pUC18/19 multiple cloning site
   2311..2327    -  protein_bind   lac operator: The lac repressor binds to the lac operator to inhibit transcription in E. coli. This inhibition can be relieved by adding lactose or isopropyl-β-D-thiogalactopyranoside (IPTG). lac repressor encoded by lacI
   2335..2365    -  promoter       lac promoter: promoter for the E. coli lac operon
   2380..2401    -  protein_bind   CAP binding site: CAP binding activates transcription in the presence of cAMP. E. coli catabolite activator protein
   2414..2506    -  CDS            lacI (fragment): lac repressor; lacI; The lac repressor binds to the lac operator to inhibit transcription in E. coli. This inhibition can be relieved by adding lactose or isopropyl-β-D-thiogalactopyranoside (IPTG).
   2689..3277    -  rep_origin     ori: high-copy-number ColE1/pMB1/pBR322/pUC origin of replication
   3448..4308    -  CDS            AmpR: β-lactamase; bla; confers resistance to ampicillin, carbenicillin, and related antibiotics
   4309..4413    -  promoter       AmpR promoter: bla
   4508..4543    +  CDS            rop (fragment): Rop protein, which maintains plasmids at low copy number; rop
   4645..4744    +  misc_feature   bom (fragment): basis of mobility region from pBR322
   4750..21      -  CDS            lacZα (fragment) (across the origin): LacZα fragment of β-galactosidase; lacZ fragment
>Addgene plasmid #114977 | NIK1 A11_pECIA2 | addgene full sequence | sequence record 296764 | Addgene NGS Result
GTAAAACGACGGCCAGTGAATTAATTCGTTGCAGGACAGGATGTGGTGCCCGATGTGACTAGCTCTTTGC
TGCAGGCCGTCCTATCCTCTGGTTCCGATAAGAGACCCAGAACTCCGGCCCCCCACCGCCCACCGCCACC
CCCATACATATGTGGTACGCAAGTAAGAGTGCCTGCGCATGCCCCATGTGCCCCACCAAGAGCTTTGCAT
CCCATACAAGTCCCCAAAGTGGAGAACCGAACCAATTCTTCGCGGGCAGAACAAAAGCTTCTGCACACGT
CTCCACTCGAATTTGGAGCCGGCCGGCGTGTGCAAAAGAGGTGAATCGAACGAAAGACCCGTGTGTAAAG
CCGCGTTTCCAAAATGTATAAAACCGAGAGCATCTGGCCAATGTGCATCAGTTGTGGTCAGCAGCAAAAT
CAAGTGAATCATCTCAGTGCAACTAAAGGGGGGATCCGATCTCAATATGAAGTTATGCATATTACTGGCC
GTCGTGGCCTTTGTTGGCCTCTCGCTCGGGAAAGGTGTTAACTTTGAAGTGCAAGCTTTGATGGACATAA
AAGCTTCATTACATGATCCTCATGGTGTTCTTGATAACTGGGATAGAGATGCTGTTGATCCTTGTAGTTG
GACAATGGTCACTTGTTCTTCTGAAAACTTTGTCATTGGCTTAGGCACACCAAGTCAGAATTTATCTGGT
ACACTATCTCCAAGCATTACCAACTTAACAAATCTTCGGATTGTGCTGTTGCAGAACAACAACATAAAAG
GAAAAATTCCTGCTGAGATTGGTCGGCTTACGAGGCTTGAGACTCTTGATCTTTCTGATAATTTCTTCCA
CGGTGAAATTCCTTTTTCAGTAGGCTATCTACAAAGCCTGCAATATCTGAGGCTTAACAACAATTCTCTC
TCTGGAGTGTTTCCTCTGTCACTATCTAATATGACTCAACTTGCCTTTCTTGATTTATCATACAACAATC
TTAGTGGTCCTGTTCCAAGATTTGCTGCAAAGACGTTTAGCATCGTTGGGAACCCGCTGATATGTCCAAC
GGGTACCGAACCAGACTGCAATGGAACAACATTGATACCTATGTCTATGAACTTGAATCAAACTGGAGTT
CCTTTATACGCCGGTGGACTGGAGGTGCTGTTCCAGGGACCAGGGAGCGACAAAACTCACACATGCCCAC
CGTGCCCAGCACCTGAACTCCTGGGGGGACCGTCAGTCTTCCTCTTCCCCCCAAAACCCAAGGACACCCT
CATGATCTCCCGGACCCCTGAGGTCACATGCGTGGTGGTGGACGTGAGCCACGAAGACCCTGAGGTCAAG
TTCAACTGGTACGTGGACGGCGTGGAGGTGCATAATGCCAAGACAAAGCCGCGGGAGGAGCAGTACAACA
GCACGTACCGTGTGGTCAGCGTCCTCACCGTCCTGCACCAGGACTGGCTGAATGGCAAGGAGTACAAGTG
CAAGGTCTCCAACAAAGCCCTCCCAGCCCCCATCGAGAAAACCATCTCCAAAGCCAAAGGGCAGCCCCGA
GAACCACAGGTGTACACCCTGCCCCCATCCCGGGAGGAGATGACCAAGAACCAGGTCAGCCTGACCTGCC
TGGTCAAAGGCTTCTATCCCAGCGACATCGCCGTGGAGTGGGAGAGCAATGGGCAGCCGGAGAACAACTA
CAAGACCACGCCTCCCGTGCTGGACTCCGACGGCTCCTTCTTCCTCTACAGCAAGCTCACCGTGGACAAG
AGCAGGTGGCAGCAGGGGAACGTCTTCTCATGCTCCGTGATGCATGAGGGTCTGCACAACCACTACACGC
AGAAGAGCCTCTCCCTGTCTCCGGGTAAATCTAGAGGGCCCTTCGAAGGTAAGCCTATCCCTAACCCTCT
CCTCGGTCTCGATTCTACGCGTACCGGTCATCATCACCATCACCATTGAGTTTAAACCCGCTGATCAGCC
TCGACTGTGCCTTCTAAGGCCTGAGCTCGCTGATCAGCCTCGATCGAGGATCCAGACATGATAAGATACA
TTGATGAGTTTGGACAAACCACAACTAGAATGCAGTGAAAAAAATGCTTTATTTGTGAAATTTGTGATGC
TATTGCTTTATTTGTAACCATTATAAGCTGCAATAAACAAGTTAACAACAACAATTGCATTCATTTTATG
TTTCAGGTTCAGGGGGAGGTGTGGGAGGTTTTTTAAAGCAAGTAAAACCTCTACAAATGTGGTATGGCTG
ATTATGATCAGTCGACCTGCAGGCATGCAAGCTTGGCGTAATCATGGTCATAGCTGTTTCCTGTGTGAAA
TTGTTATCCGCTCACAATTCCACACAACATACGAGCCGGAAGCATAAAGTGTAAAGCCTGGGGTGCCTAA
TGAGTGAGCTAACTCACATTAATTGCGTTGCGCTCACTGCCCGCTTTCCAGTCGGGAAACCTGTCGTGCC
AGCTGCATTAATGAATCGGCCAACGCGCGGGGAGAGGCGGTTTGCGTATTGGGCGCTCTTCCGCTTCCTC
GCTCACTGACTCGCTGCGCTCGGTCGTTCGGCTGCGGCGAGCGGTATCAGCTCACTCAAAGGCGGTAATA
CGGTTATCCACAGAATCAGGGGATAACGCAGGAAAGAACATGTGAGCAAAAGGCCAGCAAAAGGCCAGGA
ACCGTAAAAAGGCCGCGTTGCTGGCGTTTTTCCATAGGCTCCGCCCCCCTGACGAGCATCACAAAAATCG
ACGCTCAAGTCAGAGGTGGCGAAACCCGACAGGACTATAAAGATACCAGGCGTTTCCCCCTGGAAGCTCC
CTCGTGCGCTCTCCTGTTCCGACCCTGCCGCTTACCGGATACCTGTCCGCCTTTCTCCCTTCGGGAAGCG
TGGCGCTTTCTCATAGCTCACGCTGTAGGTATCTCAGTTCGGTGTAGGTCGTTCGCTCCAAGCTGGGCTG
TGTGCACGAACCCCCCGTTCAGCCCGACCGCTGCGCCTTATCCGGTAACTATCGTCTTGAGTCCAACCCG
GTAAGACACGACTTATCGCCACTGGCAGCAGCCACTGGTAACAGGATTAGCAGAGCGAGGTATGTAGGCG
GTGCTACAGAGTTCTTGAAGTGGTGGCCTAACTACGGCTACACTAGAAGAACAGTATTTGGTATCTGCGC
TCTGCTGAAGCCAGTTACCTTCGGAAAAAGAGTTGGTAGCTCTTGATCCGGCAAACAAACCACCGCTGGT
AGCGGTGGTTTTTTTGTTTGCAAGCAGCAGATTACGCGCAGAAAAAAAGGATCTCAAGAAGATCCTTTGA
TCTTTTCTACGGGGTCTGACGCTCAGTGGAACGAAAACTCACGTTAAGGGATTTTGGTCATGAGATTATC
AAAAAGGATCTTCACCTAGATCCTTTTAAATTAAAAATGAAGTTTTAAATCAATCTAAAGTATATATGAG
TAAACTTGGTCTGACAGTTACCAATGCTTAATCAGTGAGGCACCTATCTCAGCGATCTGTCTATTTCGTT
CATCCATAGTTGCCTGACTCCCCGTCGTGTAGATAACTACGATACGGGAGGGCTTACCATCTGGCCCCAG
TGCTGCAATGATACCGCGAGACCCACGCTCACCGGCTCCAGATTTATCAGCAATAAACCAGCCAGCCGGA
AGGGCCGAGCGCAGAAGTGGTCCTGCAACTTTATCCGCCTCCATCCAGTCTATTAATTGTTGCCGGGAAG
CTAGAGTAAGTAGTTCGCCAGTTAATAGTTTGCGCAACGTTGTTGCCATTGCTACAGGCATCGTGGTGTC
ACGCTCGTCGTTTGGTATGGCTTCATTCAGCTCCGGTTCCCAACGATCAAGGCGAGTTACATGATCCCCC
ATGTTGTGCAAAAAAGCGGTTAGCTCCTTCGGTCCTCCGATCGTTGTCAGAAGTAAGTTGGCCGCAGTGT
TATCACTCATGGTTATGGCAGCACTGCATAATTCTCTTACTGTCATGCCATCCGTAAGATGCTTTTCTGT
GACTGGTGAGTACTCAACCAAGTCATTCTGAGAATAGTGTATGCGGCGACCGAGTTGCTCTTGCCCGGCG
TCAATACGGGATAATACCGCGCCACATAGCAGAACTTTAAAAGTGCTCATCATTGGAAAACGTTCTTCGG
GGCGAAAACTCTCAAGGATCTTACCGCTGTTGAGATCCAGTTCGATGTAACCCACTCGTGCACCCAACTG
ATCTTCAGCATCTTTTACTTTCACCAGCGTTTCTGGGTGAGCAAAAACAGGAAGGCAAAATGCCGCAAAA
AAGGGAATAAGGGCGACACGGAAATGTTGAATACTCATACTCTTCCTTTTTCAATATTATTGAAGCATTT
ATCAGGGTTATTGTCTCATGAGCGGATACATATTTGAATGTATTTAGAAAAATAAACAAATAGGGGTTCC
GCGCACATTTCCCCGAAAAGTGCCACCTGACGTCTAAGAAACCATTATTATCATGACATTAACCTATAAA
AATAGGCGTATCACGAGGCCCTTTCGTCTCGCGCGTTTCGGTGATGACGGTGAAAACCTCTGACACATGC
AGCTCCCGGAGACGGTCACAGCTTGTCTGTAAGCGGATGCCGGGAGCAGACAAGCCCGTCAGGGCGCGTC
AGCGGGTGTTGGCGGGTGTCGGGGCTGGCTTAACTATGCGGCATCAGAGCAGATTGTACTGAGAGTGCAC
CATATGCGGTGTGAAATACCGCACAGATGCGTAAGGAGAAAATACCGCATCAGGCGCCATTCGCCATTCA
GGCTGCGCAACTGTTGGGAAGGGCGATCGGTGCGGGCCTCTTCGCTATTACGCCAGCTGGCGAAAGGGGG
ATGTGCTGCAAGGCGATTAAGTTGGGTAACGCCAGGGTTTTCCCAGTCACGACGTT
